Addgene plasmid #111302: sub2-5 pRS315
Purpose: sub2-5 in pRS315
Depositing lab: Christine Guthrie. Depositing organization: University of California, San Francisco (UCSF). Publication: Deletion of MUD2, the yeast homolog of U2AF65, can bypass the requirement for sub2, an essential spliceosomal ATPase. Kistler AL, Guthrie C. Genes Dev. 2001 Jan 1;15(1):42-9. PubMed 11156604.
Backbone
  Vector backbone: pRS315
  Backbone size w/o insert (bp): 6018
  Vector type: Yeast Expression
  Selectable markers: LEU2
Growth in bacteria
  Bacterial resistance: Ampicillin, 100 μg/mL
  Growth temperature: 37°C
  Growth strain: DH5alpha
  Copy number: Low Copy
Gene/Insert
  Gene/Insert name: SUB2 (alt name: YDL084W)
  Species: S. cerevisiae (budding yeast)
  Mutation: sub2-5
Terms and licenses: Academic/Nonprofit Terms; Industry Terms: Not Available to Industry
How to cite: sub2-5 pRS315 was a gift from Christine Guthrie (Addgene plasmid # 111302 ; http://n2t.net/addgene:111302 ; RRID:Addgene_111302)
