[The description below was written by a language model from this plasmid's Addgene catalogue record and pLannotate feature annotations shown in this document.]
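Description:
sub2-5 pRS315 is a yeast–E. coli shuttle plasmid that carries the sub2-5 mutant allele of the Saccharomyces cerevisiae gene SUB2 (YDL084W) in the centromeric vector pRS315. In yeast, the CEN6/ARS element maintains the plasmid at low, chromosome-like copy number, and the LEU2 marker, expressed from its own promoter, allows selection by leucine prototrophy in leu2 strains. In bacteria, the plasmid replicates from a ColE1/pUC-type origin and is selected with ampicillin through the bla gene. An f1 origin from the pBluescript-derived backbone permits single-stranded DNA production. The sequenced plasmid is about 7.9 kb, compared with roughly 6 kb for the empty backbone.

The insert lies in the polylinker, interrupting the lacZα region, and is flanked by the T3 and T7 phage promoters. The SUB2 open reading frame is annotated with a few hundred base pairs of unannotated sequence on either side. No heterologous yeast promoter is detected, which would fit expression from native SUB2 flanking sequence, although the record does not state this. SUB2 encodes an essential ATP-binding RNA helicase that acts in spliceosome assembly and pre-mRNA splicing and, as part of the TREX complex, in mRNA export. The record names the allele only as sub2-5 and gives neither the nucleotide or amino-acid change nor its phenotype.

The associated study examined the requirement for this spliceosomal ATPase and how that requirement is bypassed by deleting MUD2. The plasmid is therefore suited to supplying the mutant allele at near-physiological dosage in yeast, for example in genetic analyses of splicing and of interactions with other splicing factors.
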