Features (pLannotate 1.2.2; 21 found; start..end, strand, type, name):
    105..126     +  protein_bind   CAP binding site: CAP binding activates transcription in the presence of cAMP. E. coli catabolite activator protein
    141..171     +  promoter       lac promoter: promoter for the E. coli lac operon
    179..195     +  protein_bind   lac operator: The lac repressor binds to the lac operator to inhibit transcription in E. coli. This inhibition can be relieved by adding lactose or isopropyl-β-D-thiogalactopyranoside (IPTG). lac repressor encoded by lacI
    240..258     +  promoter       T3 promoter: promoter for bacteriophage T3 RNA polymerase
    270..296     -  misc_feature   MCS (fragment): pBluescript multiple cloning site
    520..1857    +  CDS            SUB2: SUB2_YEAST - Experimental evidence at protein level: Swiss-Prot protein existence level 1. ATP-binding RNA helicase component of the TREX complex involved in transcription elongation and required for the export of mRNA out of the nucleus. SUB2 plays also a role in pre-mRNA splicing and spliceosome assembly. May be involved in rDNA and telomeric silencing, and maintenance of genome integrity. From Saccharomyces cerevisiae (strain ATCC 204508 / S288c) (Baker's yeast).
   2251..2269    -  promoter       T7 promoter: promoter for bacteriophage T7 RNA polymerase
   2272..2429    +  CDS            lacZα (fragment): LacZα fragment of β-galactosidase; lacZ fragment
   2433..2861    +  rep_origin     f1 ori (sequence partly withheld): f1 bacteriophage origin of replication; arrow indicates direction of (+) strand synthesis
   2889..2941    -  misc_feature   bom (fragment): basis of mobility region from pBR322
   2972..3049    +  CDS            YO192_YEAST (fragment): Experimental evidence at protein level: Swiss-Prot protein existence level 1. From Saccharomyces cerevisiae (strain ATCC 204508 / S288c) (Baker's yeast).
   3189..3596    +  promoter       LEU2 promoter: S. cerevisiae LEU2
   3597..4691    +  CDS            LEU2: 3-isopropylmalate dehydrogenase, required for leucine biosynthesis; S. cerevisiae LEU2; yeast auxotrophic marker
   5053..5169    -  CDS            NFS1 (fragment): NFS1_YEAST - Also known as SPL1 From Saccharomyces cerevisiae (strain ATCC 204508 / S288c) (Baker's yeast).
   5168..5218    -  misc_feature   bom (fragment): basis of mobility region from pBR322
   5320..5355    -  CDS            rop (fragment): Rop protein, which maintains plasmids at low copy number; rop
   5424..5927    -  misc_feature   CEN/ARS: S. cerevisiae CEN6 centromere fused to an autonomously replicating sequence
   5964..6068    +  promoter       AmpR promoter: bla
   6069..6929    +  CDS            AmpR: β-lactamase; bla; confers resistance to ampicillin, carbenicillin, and related antibiotics
   7100..7688    +  rep_origin     ori: high-copy-number ColE1/pMB1/pBR322/pUC origin of replication
   7871..92      +  CDS            lacI (fragment) (across the origin): lac repressor; lacI; The lac repressor binds to the lac operator to inhibit transcription in E. coli. This inhibition can be relieved by adding lactose or isopropyl-β-D-thiogalactopyranoside (IPTG).
>Addgene plasmid #111302 | sub2-5 pRS315 | addgene full sequence | sequence record 217253 | Addgene NGS Result
CGCCCAATACGCAAACCGCCTCTCCCCGCGCGTTGGCCGATTCATTAATGCAGCTGGCACGACAGGTTTC
CCGACTGGAAAGCGGGCAGTGAGCGCAACGCAATTAATGTGAGTTAGCTCACTCATTAGGCACCCCAGGC
TTTACACTTTATGCTTCCGGCTCGTATGTTGTGTGGAATTGTGAGCGGATAACAATTTCACACAGGAAAC
AGCTATGACCATGATTACGCCAAGCTCGAAATTAACCCTCACTAAAGGGAACAAAAGCTGGTACCGGGCC
CCCCCTCGAGGTCGACAACACGCCGAATAAACAAAGGGTTTCTTCAATACCTGATATAGTAGCTAGAGGG
CAGAAGTTTGAGGTGATATCTTTCTGAGTGTTGTTATTTTTGTAAGTCGTAACACGGAACTGTTTGCCTG
TTGGAATTTTACGTTACTATTCTCATCGGTATAACTAGCTTATATTCACTTTGGCAATAGGTTAAAAAAA
GCTCGTTCATTTTTTTAAAAACAGCAACGATGTCACACGAAGGTGAAGAAGATTTATTGGAGTACTCCGA
TAACGAACAAGAAATTCAAATTGATGCCTCTAAGGCCGCTGAAGCTGGAGAAACTGGCGCCGCCACTTCT
GCAACTGAAGGTGATAATAATAACAACACTGCAGCTGGCGACAAGAAAGGTTCCTATGTTGGTATCCATT
CCACCGGTTTCAAAGATTTCTTGCTAAAGCCAGAACTATCAAGAGCCATCATTGACTGTGGTTTTGAACA
TCCTTCTGAGGTCCAGCAACATACCATTCCTCAGTCAATTCATGGTACCGATGTCTTGTGTCAAGCAAAG
TCTGGTTTAGGTAAGACAGCTGTCTTTGTCTTATCCACTCTGCAACAATTGGACCCTGTTCCAGGTGAAG
TTGCCGTTGTTGTCATTTGTAATGCTAGAGAACTGGCCTATCAAATTCGTAACGAGTATTTGAGATTTTC
CAAATATATGCCAGACGTTAAGACAGCAGTCTTTTACGGTGGTACTCCAATTTCTAAGGATGCTGAACTT
TTAAAGAATAAAGATACTGCTCCTCACATTGTTGTTGCAACTCCAGGTCGTTTAAAAGCGTTAGTGAGAG
AAAAATACATTGATTTGTCACACGTCAAGAACTTTGTCATAGATGAATGTGATAAGGTTTTAGAAGAATT
AGACATGAGAAGAGATGTGCAAGAAATTTTCAGAGCTACTCCAAGAGACAAACAAGTCATGATGTTTTCA
GCCACACTTTCTCAAGAAATTAGACCAATTTGTAGACGCTTCTTACAGAATCCATTGGAAATTTTCGTCG
ATGATGAAGCTAAGCTAACCTTGCACGGGTTGCAACAATATTATATCAAATTAGAAGAACGTGAAAAGAA
CCGTAAATTGGCTCAATTATTAGATGATTTGGAGTTCAATCGAGTCATTATTTTCGTTAAATCTACCACA
AGAGCTAATGAGTTGACCAAACTATTAAACGCCTCTAACTTTCCGGCTATCACCGTTCATGGTCATATGA
AACAAGAAGAACGTATTGCTCGTTACAAGGCTTTCAAAGATTTTGAAAAACGTATTTGCGTGTCCACAGA
TGTTTTTGGTAGAGGTATCGATATTGAACGTATTAATTTAGCCATCAATTACGATTTGACTAATGAAGCT
GACCAATATTTACATCGTGTCGGTAGAGCTGGTAGATTTGGTACTAAGGGTTTGGCTATTTCATTCGTTT
CTTCAAAGGAAGATGAGGAAGTCTTGGCTAAGATCCAAGAGCGTTTCGATGTCAAAATCGCTGAATTCCC
AGAAGAAGGCATTGATCCGTCCACTTATTTGAATAATTAATAAAGGAAAAAAGATACGTTTTTATATAGA
TTATATAAAGATTTTGTATTATTCAAACGAGCAAAACAAACAAAAAAGGGGAAGTGGAAAAAAATTAGCA
GTTATAGCGAAAGATTGAGTTTTTGTTGGAAAATGAACGTAGTGTAGTCATTTCGTGAACGCACAAGACA
ATTCTATTGGGCATCACATGGCAAAGCATGATAAGGAAATGAAGTTTTGGGAATGATTCTAAATTAACGT
TTTACCCGTTATAGGAAGATATACAGTATATGTAAGTAAAAAGTTTTTTAATACAATAGATGTGCAAAGA
AAAGTGAAGAGATTTCTGGAAAAAATCTTGAAATTTTCTTAACGGTAAGATTTTTGGAATCTAGAGCGGC
CCCAATTCGCCCTATAGTGAGTCGTATTACAATTCACTGGCCGTCGTTTTACAACGTCGTGACTGGGAAA
ACCCTGGCGTTACCCAACTTAATCGCCTTGCAGCACATCCCCCTTTCGCCAGCTGGCGTAATAGCGAAGA
GGCCCGCACCGATCGCCCTTCCCAACAGTTGCGCAGCCTGAATGGCGAATGG
[124 nt withheld, positions 2433-2556]
C
[91 nt withheld, positions 2558-2648]
A
[49 nt withheld, positions 2650-2698]
CCTTTGACGTTGGAGTCCACGTTCTTT
[37 nt withheld, positions 2726-2762]
ACCCTATCTCGGTCTATTCTTTTGATTTATAAGGGATTTTGCCGATTTCGGCCTATTGGTTAAAAAATGA
GCTGATTTAACAAAAATTTAACGCGAATTTTAACAAAATATTAACGCTTACAATTTCCTGATGCGGTATT
TTCTCCTTACGCATCTGTGCGGTATTTCACACCGCATATCGACCGGTCGAGGAGAACTTCTAGTATATCT
ACATACCTAATATTATTGCCTTATTAAAAATGGAATCCCAACAATTACATCAAAATCCACATTCTCTTCA
AAATCAATTGTCCTGTACTTCCTTGTTCATGTGTGTTCAAAAACGTTATATTTATAGGATAATTATACTC
TATTTCTCAACAAGTAATTGGTTGTTTGGCCGAGCGGTCTAAGGCGCCTGATTCAAGAAATATCTTGACC
GCAGTTAACTGTGGGAATACTCAGGTATCGTAAGATGCAAGAGTTCGAATCTCTTAGCAACCATTATTTT
TTTCCTCAACATAACGAGAACACACAGGGGCGCTATCGCACAGAATCAAATTCGATGACTGGAAATTTTT
TGTTAATTTCAGAGGTCGCCTGACGCATATACCTTTTTCAACTGAAAAATTGGGAGAAAAAGGAAAGGTG
AGAGCGCCGGAACCGGCTTTTCATATAGAATAGAGAAGCGTTCATGACTAAATGCTTGCATCACAATACT
TGAAGTTGACAATATTATTTAAGGACCTATTGTTTTTTCCAATAGGTGGTTAGCAATCGTCTTACTTTCT
AACTTTTCTTACCTTTTACATTTCAGCAATATATATATATATATTTCAAGGATATACCATTCTAATGTCT
GCCCCTAAGAAGATCGTCGTTTTGCCAGGTGACCACGTTGGTCAAGAAATCACAGCCGAAGCCATTAAGG
TTCTTAAAGCTATTTCTGATGTTCGTTCCAATGTCAAGTTCGATTTCGAAAATCATTTAATTGGTGGTGC
TGCTATCGATGCTACAGGTGTTCCACTTCCAGATGAGGCGCTGGAAGCCTCCAAGAAGGCTGATGCCGTT
TTGTTAGGTGCTGTGGGTGGTCCTAAATGGGGTACCGGTAGTGTTAGACCTGAACAAGGTTTACTAAAAA
TCCGTAAAGAACTTCAATTGTACGCCAACTTAAGACCATGTAACTTTGCATCCGACTCTCTTTTAGACTT
ATCTCCAATCAAGCCACAATTTGCTAAAGGTACTGACTTCGTTGTTGTCAGAGAATTAGTGGGAGGTATT
TACTTTGGTAAGAGAAAGGAAGACGATGGTGATGGTGTCGCTTGGGATAGTGAACAATACACCGTTCCAG
AAGTGCAAAGAATCACAAGAATGGCCGCTTTCATGGCCCTACAACATGAGCCACCATTGCCTATTTGGTC
CTTGGATAAAGCTAATGTTTTGGCCTCTTCAAGATTATGGAGAAAAACTGTGGAGGAAACCATCAAGAAC
GAATTCCCTACATTGAAGGTTCAACATCAATTGATTGATTCTGCCGCCATGATCCTAGTTAAGAACCCAA
CCCACCTAAATGGTATTATAATCACCAGCAACATGTTTGGTGATATCATCTCCGATGAAGCCTCCGTTAT
CCCAGGTTCCTTGGGTTTGTTGCCATCTGCGTCCTTGGCCTCTTTGCCAGACAAGAACACCGCATTTGGT
TTGTACGAACCATGCCACGGTTCTGCTCCAGATTTGCCAAAGAATAAGGTCAACCCTATCGCCACTATCT
TGTCTGCTGCAATGATGTTGAAATTGTCATTGAACTTGCCTGAAGAAGGTAAGGCCATTGAAGATGCAGT
TAAAAAGGTTTTGGATGCAGGTATCAGAACTGGTGATTTAGGTGGTTCCAACAGTACCACCGAAGTCGGT
GATGCTGTCGCCGAAGAAGTTAAGAAAATCCTTGCTTAAAAAGATTCTCTTTTTTTATGATATTTGTACA
TAAACTTTATAAATGAAATTCATAATAGAAACGACACGAAATTACAAAATGGAATATGTTCATAGGGTAG
ACGAAACTATATACGCAATCTACATACATTTATCAAGAAGGAGAAAAAGGAGGATGTAAAGGAATACAGG
TAAGCAAATTGATACTAATGGCTCAACGTGATAAGGAAAAAGAATTGCACTTTAACATTAATATTGACAA
GGAGGAGGGCACCACACAAAAAGTTAGGTGTAACAGAAAATCATGAAACTATGATTCCTAATTTATATAT
TGGAGGATTTTCTCTAAAAAAAAAAAAATACAACAAATAAAAAACACTCAATGACCTGACCATTTGATGG
AGTTTAAGTCAATACCTTCTTGAACCATTTCCCATAATGGTGAAAGTTCCCTCAAGAATTTTACTCTGTC
AGAAACGGCCTTAACGACGTAGTCGATATGGTGCACTCTCAGTACAATCTGCTCTGATGCCGCATAGTTA
AGCCAGCCCCGACACCCGCCAACACCCGCTGACGCGCCCTGACGGGCTTGTCTGCTCCCGGCATCCGCTT
ACAGACAAGCTGTGACCGTCTCCGGGAGCTGCATGTGTCAGAGGTTTTCACCGTCATCACCGAAACGCGC
GAGACGAAAGGGCCTCGTGATACGCCTATTTTTATAGGTTAATGTCATGATAATAATGGTTTCTTAGGAC
GGATCGCTTGCCTGTAACTTACACGCGCCTCGTATCTTTTAATGATGGAATAATTTGGGAATTTACTCTG
TGTTTATTTATTTTTATGTTTTGTATTTGGATTTTAGAAAGTAAATAAAGAAGGTAGAAGAGTTACGGAA
TGAAGAAAAAAAAATAAACAAAGGTTTAAAAAATTTCAACAAAAAGCGTACTTTACATATATATTTATTA
GACAAGAAAAGCAGATTAAATAGATATACATTCGATTAACGATAAGTAAAATGTAAAATCACAGGATTTT
CGTGTGTGGTCTTCTACACAGACAAGATGAAACAATTCGGCATTAATACCTGAGAGCAGGAAGAGCAAGA
TAAAAGGTAGTATTTGTTGGCGATCCCCCTAGAGTCTTTTACATCTTCGGAAAACAAAAACTATTTTTTC
TTTAATTTCTTTTTTTACTTTCTATTTTTAATTTATATATTTATATTAAAAAATTTAAATTATAATTATT
TTTATAGCACGTGATGAAAAGGACCCAGGTGGCACTTTTCGGGGAAATGTGCGCGGAACCCCTATTTGTT
TATTTTTCTAAATACATTCAAATATGTATCCGCTCATGAGACAATAACCCTGATAAATGCTTCAATAATA
TTGAAAAAGGAAGAGTATGAGTATTCAACATTTCCGTGTCGCCCTTATTCCCTTTTTTGCGGCATTTTGC
CTTCCTGTTTTTGCTCACCCAGAAACGCTGGTGAAAGTAAAAGATGCTGAAGATCAGTTGGGTGCACGAG
TGGGTTACATCGAACTGGATCTCAACAGCGGTAAGATCCTTGAGAGTTTTCGCCCCGAAGAACGTTTTCC
AATGATGAGCACTTTTAAAGTTCTGCTATGTGGCGCGGTATTATCCCGTATTGACGCCGGGCAAGAGCAA
CTCGGTCGCCGCATACACTATTCTCAGAATGACTTGGTTGAGTACTCACCAGTCACAGAAAAGCATCTTA
CGGATGGCATGACAGTAAGAGAATTATGCAGTGCTGCCATAACCATGAGTGATAACACTGCGGCCAACTT
ACTTCTGACAACGATCGGAGGACCGAAGGAGCTAACCGCTTTTTTGCACAACATGGGGGATCATGTAACT
CGCCTTGATCGTTGGGAACCGGAGCTGAATGAAGCCATACCAAACGACGAGCGTGACACCACGATGCCTG
TAGCAATGGCAACAACGTTGCGCAAACTATTAACTGGCGAACTACTTACTCTAGCTTCCCGGCAACAATT
AATAGACTGGATGGAGGCGGATAAAGTTGCAGGACCACTTCTGCGCTCGGCCCTTCCGGCTGGCTGGTTT
ATTGCTGATAAATCTGGAGCCGGTGAGCGTGGGTCTCGCGGTATCATTGCAGCACTGGGGCCAGATGGTA
AGCCCTCCCGTATCGTAGTTATCTACACGACGGGGAGTCAGGCAACTATGGATGAACGAAATAGACAGAT
CGCTGAGATAGGTGCCTCACTGATTAAGCATTGGTAACTGTCAGACCAAGTTTACTCATATATACTTTAG
ATTGATTTAAAACTTCATTTTTAATTTAAAAGGATCTAGGTGAAGATCCTTTTTGATAATCTCATGACCA
AAATCCCTTAACGTGAGTTTTCGTTCCACTGAGCGTCAGACCCCGTAGAAAAGATCAAAGGATCTTCTTG
AGATCCTTTTTTTCTGCGCGTAATCTGCTGCTTGCAAACAAAAAAACCACCGCTACCAGCGGTGGTTTGT
TTGCCGGATCAAGAGCTACCAACTCTTTTTCCGAAGGTAACTGGCTTCAGCAGAGCGCAGATACCAAATA
CTGTTCTTCTAGTGTAGCCGTAGTTAGGCCACCACTTCAAGAACTCTGTAGCACCGCCTACATACCTCGC
TCTGCTAATCCTGTTACCAGTGGCTGCTGCCAGTGGCGATAAGTCGTGTCTTACCGGGTTGGACTCAAGA
CGATAGTTACCGGATAAGGCGCAGCGGTCGGGCTGAACGGGGGGTTCGTGCACACAGCCCAGCTTGGAGC
GAACGACCTACACCGAACTGAGATACCTACAGCGTGAGCTATGAGAAAGCGCCACGCTTCCCGAAGGGAG
AAAGGCGGACAGGTATCCGGTAAGCGGCAGGGTCGGAACAGGAGAGCGCACGAGGGAGCTTCCAGGGGGA
AACGCCTGGTATCTTTATAGTCCTGTCGGGTTTCGCCACCTCTGACTTGAGCGTCGATTTTTGTGATGCT
CGTCAGGGGGGCGGAGCCTATGGAAAAACGCCAGCAACGCGGCCTTTTTACGGTTCCTGGCCTTTTGCTG
GCCTTTTGCTCACATGTTCTTTCCTGCGTTATCCCCTGATTCTGTGGATAACCGTATTACCGCCTTTGAG
TGAGCTGATACCGCTCGCCGCAGCCGAACGACCGAGCGCAGCGAGTCAGTGAGCGAGGAAGCGGAAGAG
